>Addgene plasmid #235906 | pME_B_0_5_012_3'UTR_dummy | addgene full sequence | sequence record 471487 | Addgene NGS Result
ATCGACGCTCAAGTCAGAGGTGGCGAAACCCGACAGGACTATAAAGATACCAGGCGTTTCCCCCTGGAAG
CTCCCTCGTGCGCTCTCCTGTTCCGACCCTGCCGCTTACCGGATACCTGTCCGCCTTTCTCCCTTCGGGA
AGCGTGGCGCTTTCTCATAGCTCACGCTGTAGGTATCTCAGTTCGGTGTAGGTCGTTCGCTCCAAGCTGG
GCTGTGTGCACGAACCCCCCGTTCAGCCCGACCGCTGCGCCTTATCCGGTAACTATCGTCTTGAGTCCAA
CCCGGTAAGACACGACTTATCGCCACTGGCAGCAGCCACTGGTAACAGGATTAGCAGAGCGAGGTATGTA
GGCGGTGCTACAGAGTTCTTGAAGTGGTGGCCTAACTACGGCTACACTAGAAGAACAGTATTTGGTATCT
GCGCTCTGCTGAAGCCAGTTACCTTCGGAAAAAGAGTTGGTAGCTCTTGATCCGGCAAACAAACCACCGC
TGGTAGCGGTGGTTTTTTTGTTTGCAAGCAGCAGATTACGCGCAGAAAAAAAGGATCTCAAGAAGATCCT
TTGATCTTTTCTACGGGGTCTGACGCTCAGTGGAACGAAAACTCACGTTAAGGGATTTTGGTCATGAGAT
TATCAAAAAGGATCTTCACCTAGATCCTTTTAAATTAAAAATGAAGTTTTAAATCAATCTAAAGTATATA
TGAGTAAACTTGGTCTGACAGCTCGAGGCTTGGATTCTCACCAATAAAAAACGCCCGGCGGCAACCGAGC
GTTCTGAACAAATCCAGATGGAGTTCTGAGGTCATTACTGGATCTATCAACAGGAGTCCAAGCGAGCTCG
ATATCAAATTACGCCCCGCCCTGCCACTCGTCGCAGTACTGTTGTAATTCATTAAGCATTCTGCCGACAT
GGAAGCCATCACAAACGGCATGATGAACCTGAATCGCCAGCGGCATCAGCACCTTGTCGCCTTGCGTATA
ATATTTGCCCATGGTGAAAACGGGGGCGAAGAAGTTGTCCATATTGGCCACGTTTAAATCAAAACTGGTG
AAACTCACCCAGGGATTGGCTGATACGAAAAACATATTCTCAATAAACCCTTTAGGGAAATAGGCCAGGT
TTTCACCGTAACACGCCACATCTTGCGAATATATGTGTAGAAACTGCCGGAAATCGTCGTGGTATTCACT
CCAGAGTGATGAAAACGTTTCAGTTTGCTCATGGAAAACGGTGTAACAAGGGTGAACACTATCCCATATC
ACCAGCTCACCGTCTTTCATTGCCATACGAAATTCCGGATGAGCATTCATCAGGCGGGCAAGAATGTGAA
TAAAGGCCGGATAAAACTTGTGCTTATTTTTCTTTACGGTCTTTAAAAAGGCCGTAATATCCAGCTGAAC
GGTCTGGTTATAGGTACATTGAGCAACTGACTGAAATGCCTCAAAATGTTCTTTACGATGCCATTGGGAT
ATATCAACGGTGGTATATCCAGTGATTTTTTTCTCCATTTTAGCTTCCTTAGCTCCTGAAAATCTCGATA
ACTCAAAAAATACGCCCGGTAGTGATCTTATTTCATTATGGTGAAAGTTGGAACCTCTTACGTGCCCGAT
CAACTCGAGTGCCACCTGACGTCTAAGAAACCATTATTATCATGACATTAACCTATAAAAATAGGCGTAT
CACGAGGCAGAATTTCAGATAAAAAAAATCCTTAGCTTTCGCTAAGGATGATTTCTGGAATTCGCGGCCG
CTTCTAGAGCGATGAGTGGTCTCGGCTTAAACTCAGTTGTAGTAACGAGCGGATAGATTCCCAGACCCAC
CTTCACGGGCGGTAGCAGGACCTCAATAATAGGATTTTCGCGCTTGAGACCACTCATCGCGACTAGTAGC
GGCCGCTGCAGTCCGGCAAAAAAGGGCAAGGTGTCACCACCCTGCCCTTTTTCTTTAAAACCGAAAAGAT
TACTTCGCGTTATGCAGGCTTCCTCGCTCACTGACTCGCTGCGCTCGGTCGTTCGGCTGCGGCGAGCGGT
ATCAGCTCACTCAAAGGCGGTAATACGGTTATCCACAGAATCAGGGGATAACGCAGGAAAGAACATGTGA
GCAAAAGGCCAGCAAAAGGCCAGGAACCGTAAAAAGGCCGCGTTGCTGGCGTTTTTCCACAGGCTCCGCC
CCCCTGACGAGCATCACAAAA
Features (pLannotate 1.2.2; 8 found; start..end, strand, type, name):
    734..828     -  terminator     lambda t0 terminator: transcription terminator from phage lambda
    852..1508    -  CDS            cat: CAT_ECOLX - Experimental evidence at protein level: Swiss-Prot protein existence level 1. This enzyme is an effector of chloramphenicol resistance in bacteria. From Escherichia coli. This protein is used as a marker in many commonly used cloning vectors, such as pACYC184.
   1509..1606    -  promoter       cat promoter: promoter of the E. coli cat gene encoding chloramphenicol acetyltransferase
   1692..1735    -  terminator     bacterial terminator: putative bacterial transcription terminator
   1738..1759    +  misc_feature   BioBrick prefix: BioBrick prefix for parts that do not start with "ATG"
   1882..1901    +  misc_feature   BioBrick suffix: universal suffix for all parts
   1902..1959    +  terminator     his operon terminator: This putative transcriptin terminator from the E. coli his operon has a 2-bp deletion introduced during synthesis. Its efficiency has not been determined.
   2154..551     -  rep_origin     ori (across the origin): high-copy-number ColE1/pMB1/pBR322/pUC origin of replication
