[The description below was written by a language model from this plasmid's Addgene catalogue record and pLannotate feature annotations shown in this document.]
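Description:
pME_B_0_5_012_3'UTR_dummy is a small (about 2.2 kb) synthetic-biology part plasmid from a modular cloning toolkit developed for engineering the Chlamydomonas chloroplast. It is built on the pME_Cp_UAV_GFP backbone, whose name suggests a universal acceptor vector with a GFP placeholder that is displaced when a part is inserted, although the record does not describe this explicitly. The plasmid is propagated in E. coli from a high-copy ColE1/pUC-type origin. It is selected with chloramphenicol through a cat gene driven by its native promoter and followed by the phage lambda t0 terminator.

The payload is a 90 bp synthetic "dummy" 3'UTR sequence, cloned through BsaI sites that were destroyed during assembly, which is consistent with Golden Gate-style part domestication. In the feature table the insert itself is unannotated. It lies in the gap between a BioBrick prefix and BioBrick suffix, and this region is insulated on both sides by bacterial transcription terminators: a putative terminator upstream and the his operon terminator downstream. These limit read-through between the part and the backbone. The plasmid carries no promoter, coding sequence or reporter for the chloroplast, so it is a storage and donor vector for a single basic part rather than an expression construct.

According to the record, the dummy sequence serves as a baseline in 3'UTR characterisation. It occupies the 3'UTR position in assembled transcription units so that genuine chloroplast 3'UTR parts can be compared against a neutral, non-functional placeholder. The record does not state how the part is released for higher-level assemblies or which enzyme is used for that step.
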