Addgene plasmid #235906: pME_B_0_5_012_3'UTR_dummy
Purpose: 3'UTR dummy sequence used as a baseline in 3'UTR characterization
Depositing lab: Tobias Erb. Depositing organization: Max Planck Institute for Terrestrial Microbiology. Publication: A modular high-throughput approach for advancing synthetic biology in the chloroplast of Chlamydomonas. Inckemann RM, Chotel T, Burgis M, Brinkmann CK, Andreas L, Baumann J, Sharma P, Klose M, Barrett J, Ries F, Paczia N, Glatter T, Mackinder LCM, Willmund F, Erb TJ. Nat Plants. 2025 Nov;11(11):2332-2349. doi: 10.1038/s41477-025-02126-2. Epub 2025 Nov 3. PubMed 41184475.
Backbone
  Vector backbone: pME_Cp_UAV_GFP
  Backbone size w/o insert (bp): 2101
  Vector type: Synthetic Biology
Growth in bacteria
  Bacterial resistance: Chloramphenicol, 25 μg/mL
  Growth temperature: 37°C
  Growth strain: DH5alpha
  Copy number: High Copy
Gene/Insert
  Gene/Insert name: 3'UTR dummy
  Species: Synthetic
  Insert size (bp): 90
  Cloning method: Restriction Enzyme; 5′ cloning site BsaI (destroyed during cloning); 3′ cloning site BsaI (destroyed during cloning)
  Sequencing primers: 5′ CGTATCACGAGGCAGAATTTC; 3′ CCTGCATAACGCGAAGTAATC
Terms and licenses: Academic/Nonprofit Terms; Industry Terms: Not Available to Industry
Depositor comments: Please visit https://doi.org/10.1101/2024.05.08.593163 for bioRxiv preprint.
How to cite: pME_B_0_5_012_3'UTR_dummy was a gift from Tobias Erb (Addgene plasmid # 235906 ; http://n2t.net/addgene:235906 ; RRID:Addgene_235906)
